Addgene plasmid #239020: pRhobin2-H2B-mNG3K-IRES-NLS-mTagBFP-2xNLS
Purpose: Co-overexpression of Rhobin2-H2B-mNeonGreen3K fusion protein and NLS-mTagBFP-2xNLS as a nuclear labeling marker
Depositing lab: William DeGrado & Bo Huang. Depositing organization: University of California, San Francisco (UCSF). Publication: De novo pan-rhodamine binders for fluorescence microscopy from mammalian cells to extremophiles. Chen Y, Yserentant K, Hong K, Chen K, Kuang Y, Picardo RS, Bhowmick A, Charles-Orszag A, Lord SJ, Lu L, Hou K, Mann SI, Bhattacharya S, Horst M, Grimm JB, Lavis LD, Mullins RD, DeGrado WF, Huang B. Cell. 2026 Sep 1:S0092-8674(26)00934-7. doi: 10.1016/j.cell.2026.08.007. PubMed 42679818.
Backbone
  Vector backbone: pTWIST CMV OriP
  Vector type: Mammalian Expression
Growth in bacteria
  Bacterial resistance: Ampicillin, 100 μg/mL
  Growth temperature: 37°C
  Growth strain: DH5alpha
  Copy number: High Copy
Gene/Insert
  Gene/Insert name: Rhobin2-H2B
  Species: H. sapiens (human), Synthetic
  Entrez Gene: H2BC21 (a.k.a. GL105, H2B, H2B-GL105, H2B.1, H2BE, H2BFQ, H2BGL105, H2BQ, HIST2H2BE)
  Promoter: CMV promoter
  Tag / fusion protein: mNeonGreen3K (C terminal on insert); TagBFP (C terminal on insert)
  Cloning method: Gibson Cloning
  Sequencing primers: 5′ Unknown
Terms and licenses: Academic/Nonprofit Terms; Industry Terms: Not Available to Industry
Depositor comments: Encoding Rhobin2-H2B-mNeonGreen3K fusion protein for Rhobin-dye labeling validation with mNeonGreen3K signal, and also encoding NLS-mTagBFP-2xNLS as a nuclear labeling marker . Please visit https://doi.org/10.1101/2025.06.24.661379 for bioRxiv preprint.
How to cite: pRhobin2-H2B-mNG3K-IRES-NLS-mTagBFP-2xNLS was a gift from William DeGrado & Bo Huang (Addgene plasmid # 239020 ; http://n2t.net/addgene:239020 ; RRID:Addgene_239020)
