[The description below was written by a language model from this plasmid's Addgene catalogue record and pLannotate feature annotations shown in this document.]
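Description:
pRhobin2-H2B-mNG3K-IRES-NLS-mTagBFP-2xNLS is a 7.9 kb mammalian expression plasmid built on the pTWIST CMV OriP backbone. It is propagated in E. coli as a high-copy plasmid through a ColE1/pUC-type origin and selected with ampicillin via the AmpR β-lactamase gene. The backbone also carries a truncated Epstein-Barr virus oriP (mini-oriP), an element that can support episomal maintenance in cells supplying EBNA1. No EBNA1 gene or mammalian selection marker is annotated. The expression unit is bracketed by β-globin insulator fragments and by bacterial rrnG and T7 terminators, which help isolate it from surrounding transcription.

The payload is a single bicistronic transcript driven by the CMV enhancer/promoter and ending at an SV40 polyadenylation signal. The first cistron encodes Rhobin2, a synthetic de novo designed rhodamine-binding protein, fused to human histone H2B and then to the green fluorescent protein mNeonGreen3K. The Rhobin2 segment itself is not picked out by the automated annotation, but an unannotated stretch between the promoter and the H2B coding sequence is consistent with its position. An EMCV IRES then allows cap-independent translation of the second cistron, mTagBFP flanked by nuclear localization signals. Of these, the table identifies only a nucleoplasmin-type bipartite NLS downstream of the fluorophore.

According to the depositor, the chromatin-targeted fusion is used to validate Rhobin-dye labeling, with the rhodamine signal compared against the co-fused mNeonGreen3K signal. The blue nuclear marker independently identifies transfected nuclei.
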