Features (pLannotate 1.2.2; 21 found; start..end, strand, type, name):
    172..236     -  CDS            bla(M) (fragment): β-lactamase lacking the signal sequence; bla(M); allows cytosolic expression of β-lactamase
    746..1606    +  CDS            AmpR: β-lactamase; bla; confers resistance to ampicillin, carbenicillin, and related antibiotics
   1619..1755    +  terminator     rrnG terminator: transcription terminator from the E. coli ribosomal RNA rrnG operon (Albrechtsen et al., 1991)
   1907..1978    +  misc_feature   5' β-globin insulator: insulator upstream of the human β-globin locus (Farrell et al., 2002)
   1983..2029    -  terminator     T7 terminator: transcription terminator for bacteriophage T7 RNA polymerase
   2047..2095    -  polyA_signal   poly(A) signal: synthetic polyadenylation signal
   2176..2479    +  enhancer       CMV enhancer: human cytomegalovirus immediate early enhancer
   2552..2569    -  promoter       CMV promoter (fragment): human cytomegalovirus (CMV) immediate early promoter
   2632..2683    +  promoter       CMVd2 promoter: truncated human cytomegalovirus (CMV) immediate early promoter that yields moderately reduced expression relative to the full-length promoter
   3229..3603    +  CDS            H2B: human histone H2B; HIST1H2BJ
   3634..4320    +  CDS            mNeonGreen: bright monomeric yellow-green fluorescent protein derived from LanYFP (Shaner et al., 2013)
   4331..4911    +  misc_feature   IRES2: internal ribosome entry site (IRES) of the encephalomyocarditis virus (EMCV)
   4969..5667    +  CDS            TagBFP: TagBFP is a basic (constitutively fluorescent) blue fluorescent protein published in 2008, derived from Entacmaea quadricolor. It is reported to be a very rapidly-maturing monomer with very low acid sensitivity.
   5677..5724    +  CDS            nucleoplasmin NLS: bipartite nuclear localization signal from nucleoplasmin
   5807..5928    -  polyA_signal   SV40 poly(A) signal: SV40 polyadenylation signal
   5951..6020    -  CDS            large T antigen (fragment): large T antigen from SV40 (simian virus 40)
   6043..6089    +  terminator     T7 terminator: transcription terminator for bacteriophage T7 RNA polymerase
   6119..6255    +  terminator     rrnG terminator: transcription terminator from the E. coli ribosomal RNA rrnG operon (Albrechtsen et al., 1991)
   6300..6371    +  misc_feature   3' β-globin insulator: insulator downstream of the human β-globin locus (Farrell et al., 2002)
   6407..7137    -  rep_origin     mini-oriP (fragment): internally truncated variant of the Epstein-Barr virus oriP replication origin (Tanaka et al., 1999)
   7336..7924    -  rep_origin     ori: high-copy-number ColE1/pMB1/pBR322/pUC origin of replication
>Addgene plasmid #239020 | pRhobin2-H2B-mNG3K-IRES-NLS-mTagBFP-2xNLS | addgene full sequence | sequence record 474935 | Addgene NGS Result
GAAGATCCTTTGATCTTTTCTACGGGGTCTGACGCTCAGTGGAACGAAAACTCACGTTAAGGGATTTTGG
TCATGAGATTATCAAAAAGGATCTTCACCTAGATCCTTTTAAATTAAAAATGAAGTTTTAAATCAATCTA
AAGTATATATGAGTAAACTTGGTCTGACAGTTACCAATGCTTAATCAGTGAGGCACCTATCTCAGCGATC
TGTCTATTTCGTTCATCCATAGTTGCATTTAAATTTCCGAACTCTCCAAGGCCCTCGTCGGAAAATCTTC
AAACCTTTCGTCCGATCCATCTTGCAGGCTACCTCTCGAACGAACTATCGCAAGTCTCTTGGCCGGCCTT
GCGCCTTGGCTATTGCTTGGCAGCGCCTATCGCCAGGTATTACTCCAATCCCGAATATCCGAGATCGGGA
TCACCCGAGAGAAGTTCAACCTACATCCTCAATCCCGATCTATCCGAGATCCGAGGAATATCGAAATCGG
GGCGCGCCTGGTGTACCGAGAACGATCCTCTCAGTGCGAGTCTCGACGATCCATATCGTTGCTTGGCAGT
CAGCCAGTCGGAATCCAGCTTGGGACCCAGGAAGTCCAATCGTCAGATATTGTACTCAAGCCTGGTCACG
GCAGCGTACCGATCTGTTTAAACCTAGATATTGATAGTCTGATCGGTCAACGTATAATCGAGTCCTAGCT
TTTGCAAACATCTATCAAGAGACAGGATCAGCAGGAGGCTTTCGCATGAGTATTCAACATTTCCGTGTCG
CCCTTATTCCCTTTTTTGCGGCATTTTGCCTTCCTGTTTTTGCTCACCCAGAAACGCTGGTGAAAGTAAA
AGATGCTGAAGATCAGTTGGGTGCGCGAGTGGGTTACATCGAACTGGATCTCAACAGCGGTAAGATCCTT
GAGAGTTTTCGCCCCGAAGAACGCTTTCCAATGATGAGCACTTTTAAAGTTCTGCTATGTGGCGCGGTAT
TATCCCGTATTGACGCCGGGCAAGAGCAACTCGGTCGCCGCATACACTATTCTCAGAATGACTTGGTTGA
GTATTCACCAGTCACAGAAAAGCATCTTACGGATGGCATGACAGTAAGAGAATTATGCAGTGCTGCCATA
ACCATGAGTGATAACACTGCGGCCAACTTACTTCTGACAACGATTGGAGGACCGAAGGAGCTAACCGCTT
TTTTGCACAACATGGGGGATCATGTAACTCGCCTTGATCGTTGGGAACCGGAGCTGAATGAAGCCATACC
AAACGACGAGCGTGACACCACGATGCCTGTAGCAATGGCAACAACCTTGCGTAAACTATTAACTGGCGAA
CTACTTACTCTAGCTTCCCGGCAACAGTTGATAGACTGGATGGAGGCGGATAAAGTTGCAGGACCACTTC
TGCGCTCGGCCCTTCCGGCTGGCTGGTTTATTGCTGATAAATCTGGAGCCGGTGAGCGTGGGTCTCGCGG
TATCATTGCAGCACTGGGGCCAGATGGTAAGCCCTCCCGTATCGTAGTTATCTACACGACGGGGAGTCAG
GCAACTATGGATGAACGAAATAGACAGATCGCTGAGATAGGTGCCTCACTGATTAAGCATTGGTAACCGA
TTCTAGGTGCATTGGCGCAGAAAAAAATGCCTGATGCGACGCTGCGCGTCTTATACTCCCACATATGCCA
GATTCAGCAACGGATACGGCTTCCCCAACTTGCCCACTTCCATACGTGTCCTCCTTACCAGAAATTTATC
CTTAAGATCCCGAATCGTTTAAACTCGACTCTGGCTCTATCGAATCTCCGTCGTTTCGAGCTTACGCGAA
CAGCCGTGGCGCTCATTTGCTCGTCGGGCATCGAATCTCGTCAGCTATCGTCAGCTTACCTTTTTGGCAG
CGATCGCGGCTCCCGACATCTTGGACCATTAGCTCCACAGGTATCTTCTTCCCTCTAGTGGTCATAACAG
CAGCTTCAGCTACCTCTCAATTCAAAAAACCCCTCAAGACCCGTTTAGAGGCCCCAAGGGGTTATGCTAT
CAATCGTTGCGTTACACACACAAAAAACCAACACACATCCATCTTCGATGGATAGCGATTTTATTATCTA
ACTGCTGATCGAGTGTAGCCAGATCTAGTAATCAATTACGGGGTCATTAGTTCATAGCCCATATATGGAG
TTCCGCGTTACATAACTTACGGTAAATGGCCCGCCTGGCTGACCGCCCAACGACCCCCGCCCATTGACGT
CAATAATGACGTATGTTCCCATAGTAACGCCAATAGGGACTTTCCATTGACGTCAATGGGTGGAGTATTT
ACGGTAAACTGCCCACTTGGCAGTACATCAAGTGTATCATATGCCAAGTACGCCCCCTATTGACGTCAAT
GACGGTAAATGGCCCGCCTGGCATTATGCCCAGTACATGACCTTATGGGACTTTCCTACTTGGCAGTACA
TCTACGTATTAGTCATCGCTATTACCATGCTGATGCGGTTTTGGCAGTACATCAATGGGCGTGGATAGCG
GTTTGACTCACGGGGATTTCCAAGTCTCCACCCCATTGACGTCAATGGGAGTTTGTTTTGGCACCAAAAT
CAACGGGACTTTCCAAAATGTCGTAACAACTCCGCCCCATTGACGCAAATGGGCGGTAGGCGTGTACGGT
GGGAGGTCTATATAAGCAGAGCTGGTTTAGTGAACCGTCAGATCAGATCTTTGTCGATCCTACCATCCAC
TCGACACACCCGCCAGCGGCCGCTGCCAAGCTTATGGAGAAAAATCAGTTTATCATCGATATTTATGAAA
AGTTGAATGAGTACCACAAGAAGCTGCTCGAACTGGCGAGAGCGCTGGCAGAAGCACTTCGGGCCGGGGA
TCGAGCGCGCGCTGGCCGATTGCTGGAGGAGTTCCTTGCGACGTTCAAAGCAATGAAAGCATACGGAGAT
GCTAAAGAGGTCGAGAGTTTTCTCTACTTCAGTGAGGAGGAACTTGCGGCCATATTTGCGGAATCAGATG
TCGAACGGAAGAAGCTGGGAGTGACACTCAAGATCCCTGAAGTCGTGGCCATGGTAGAGGAACTGGGTCG
CGCATTTGAGGCTGGGGATACTGCTACTGCGGCGGCGATAGTAGAAAAGTTGGTAAAGTTTTACGAGGCA
AACATAATAATAGGCCAAAAGAGAATCGATGAACTCAAGTCAAAAATTGGCGGTACCGGCGGGGGTGGCT
CAGGTGGCCCAGAGCCAGCGAAGTCTGCTCCCGCCCCGAAAAAGGGCTCCAAGAAGGCGGTGACTAAGGC
GCAGAAGAAAGGCGGCAAGAAGCGCAAGCGCAGCCGCAAGGAGAGCTATTCCATCTATGTGTACAAGGTT
CTGAAGCAGGTCCACCCTGACACCGGCATTTCGTCCAAGGCCATGGGCATCATGAATTCGTTTGTGAACG
ACATTTTCGAGCGCATCGCAGGTGAGGCTTCCCGCCTGGCGCATTACAACAAGCGCTCGACCATCACCTC
CAGGGAGATCCAGACGGCCGTGCGCCTGCTGCTGCCTGGGGAGTTGGCCAAGCACGCCGTGTCCGAGGGT
ACTAAGGCCATCACCAAGTACACCAGCGCTAAGGGCGGGGGGTCTGGGGGAGGGGGATCCGGGATGGTGA
GCAAGGGTGAGGAGGATAACATGGCCTCTCTCCCAGCGACTCATGAGTTACACATCTTTGGCTCCATCAA
CGATGTGGACTTTGACATGGTGGGTCAGGGAACCGGCAATCCAAATGAAGGTTATGAGGAGTTAAACCTG
AAGTCCACCAAGGGCGACCTCCAGTTCTCCCCCTGGATTCTGGTCCCTCATATCGGGTATGGCTTCCATC
AGTACCTGCCCTACCCTGACGGGATGTCGCCTTTCCAGGCCGCCATGGTAGATGGCTCCGGATACCAAGT
CCATCGCACAATGCAGTTTGAAGATGGCGCCTCCCTTACTGTTAACTACCGCTACACCTACGAGGGAAGC
CACATCAAAGGAGAGGCCCAGGTGATAGGGACTGGTTTCCCTGCTGACGGTCCTGTGATGACCAACACGC
TGACCGCTGCGGACTGGTGCATGTCGAAGATGACTTACCCCAACGACAAAACCATCATCAGTACCTTTAA
GTGGAGTTACATCACTGTAAATGGCAAACGCTACCGGAGCACTGCGCGGACCACCTACACCTTTGCCAAG
CCAATGGCGGCTAACTATCTGAAGAACCAGCCGATGTACGTGTTCCGTAAGACGGAGCTCAAGCACTCCA
TGACCGAGCTCAACTTCAAGGAGTGGCAAAAGGCCTTTACCGATATGATGTGAGGATCCGCCCCTCTCCC
TCCCCCCCCCCTAACGTTACTGGCCGAAGCCGCTTGGAATAAGGCCGGTGTGCGTTTGTCTATATGTTAT
TTTCCACCATATTGCCGTCTTTTGGCAATGTGAGGGCCCGGAAACCTGGCCCTGTCTTCTTGACGAGCAT
TCCTAGGGGTCTTTCCCCTCTCGCCAAAGGAATGCAAGGTCTGTTGAATGTCGTGAAGGAAGCAGTTCCT
CTGGAAGCTTCTTGAAGACAAACAACGTCTGTAGCGACCCTTTGCAGGCAGCGGAACCCCCCACCTGGCG
ACAGGTGCCTCTGCGGCCAAAAGCCACGTGTATAAGATACACCTGCAAAGGCGGCACAACCCCAGTGCCA
CGTTGTGAGTTGGATAGTTGTGGAAAGAGTCAAATGGCTCTCCTCAAGCGTATTCAACAAGGGGCTGAAG
GATGCCCAGAAGGTACCCCATTGTATGGGATCTGATCTGGGGCCTCGGTACACATGCTTTACATGTGTTT
AGTCGAGGTTAAAAAAACGTCTAGGCCCCCCGAACCACGGGGACGTGGTTTTCCTTTGAAAAACACGATG
ATAATATGGCCGAGCTCATGGCCCCAAAGAAGAAGCGGAAGGTCGGTATCCACGGAGTCCCAGCAGCCAT
GAGCGAGCTGATTAAGGAGAACATGCACATGAAGCTGTACATGGAGGGCACCGTGGACAACCATCACTTC
AAGTGCACATCCGAGGGCGAAGGCAAGCCCTACGAGGGCACCCAGACCATGAGAATCAAGGTGGTCGAGG
GCGGCCCTCTCCCCTTCGCCTTCGACATCCTGGCTACTAGCTTCCTCTACGGCAGCAAGACCTTCATCAA
CCACACCCAGGGCATCCCCGACTTCTTCAAGCAGTCCTTCCCTGAGGGCTTCACATGGGAGAGAGTCACC
ACATACGAAGACGGGGGCGTGCTGACCGCTACCCAGGACACCAGCCTCCAGGACGGCTGCCTCATCTACA
ACGTCAAGATCAGAGGGGTGAACTTCACATCCAACGGCCCTGTGATGCAGAAGAAAACACTCGGCTGGGA
GGCCTTCACCGAGACGCTGTACCCCGCTGACGGCGGCCTGGAAGGCAGAAACGACATGGCCCTGAAGCTC
GTGGGCGGGAGCCATCTGATCGCAAACATCAAGACCACATATAGATCCAAGAAACCCGCTAAGAACCTCA
AGATGCCTGGCGTCTACTATGTGGACTACAGACTGGAAAGAATCAAGGAGGCCAACAACGAGACCTACGT
CGAGCAGCACGAGGTGGCAGTGGCCAGATACTGCGACCTCCCTAGCAAACTGGGGCACAAGCTTAATGGT
GGAGGTAAAAGGCCGGCGGCCACGAAAAAGGCCGGCCAGGCAAAAAAGAAAAAGGGTGGAGGTCCAAAAA
AGAAAAGGAAGGTCTAAGCTAGCTTGACTGACTGAGATACAGCGTACCTTCAGCTCACAGACATGATAAG
ATACATTGATGAGTTTGGACAAACCACAACTAGAATGCAGTGAAAAAAATGCTTTATTTGTGAAATTTGT
GATGCTATTGCTTTATTTGTAACCATTATAAGCTGCAATAAACAAGTTAACAACAACAATTGCATTCATT
TTATGTTTCAGGTTCAGGGGGAGGTGTGGGAGGTTTTTTAAAGCAAGTAAAACCTCTACAAATGTGGTAT
TGGCCCATCTCTATCGGTATCGTAGCATAACCCCTTGGGGCCTCTAAACGGGTCTTGAGGGGTTTTTTGT
GCCCCTCGGGCCGGATTGCTATCTACCGGCATTGGCGCAGAAAAAAATGCCTGATGCGACGCTGCGCGTC
TTATACTCCCACATATGCCAGATTCAGCAACGGATACGGCTTCCCCAACTTGCCCACTTCCATACGTGTC
CTCCTTACCAGAAATTTATCCTTAAGGTCGTCAGCTATCCTGCAGGCGATCTCTCGATTTCGATCAAGAC
ATTCCTTTAATGGTCTTTTCTGGACACCACTAGGGGTCAGAAGTAGTTCATCAAACTTTCTTCCCTCCCT
AATCTCATTGGTTACCTTGGGCTATCGAAACTTAATTAAGTAGGTGGGCGGGCCAAGATAGGGGCGCGAT
TGCTGCGATCTGGAGGACAAATTACACACACTTGCGCCTGAGCGCCAAGCACAGGGTTGTTGGTCCTCAT
ATTCACGAGGTCGCTGAGAGCACGGTGGGCTAATGTTGCCATGGGTAGCATATACTACCCAAATATCTGG
ATAGCATATGCTATCCTAATCTATATCTGGGTAGCATAGGCTATCCTAATCTATATCTGGGTAGCATATG
CTATCCTAATCTATATCTGGGTAGTATATGCTATCCTAATTTATATCTGGGTAGCATAGGCTATCCTAAT
CTATATCTGGGTAGCATATGCTATCCTAATCTATATCTGGGTAGTATATGCTATCCTAATCTGTATCCGG
GTAGCATATGCTATCCTAATAGAGATTAGGGTAGTATATGCTATCCTAATTTATATCTGGGTAGCATATA
CTACCCAAATATCTGGATAGCATATGCTATCCTAATCTATATCTGGGTAGCATATGCTATCCTAATCTAT
ATCTGGGTAGCATAGGCTATCCTAATCTATATCTGGGTAGCATATGCTATCCTAATCTATATCTGGGTAG
TATATGCTATCCTAATTTATATCTGGGTAGCATAGGCTATCCTAATCTATATCTGGGTAGCATATGCTAT
CCTAATCTATATCTGGGTAGTATATGCTATCCTAATCTGTATCCGGGTAGCATATGCTATCCTCATGATA
TTAATTAACCAGTCAAGTCAGCTACTTGGCGAGATCGACTTGTCTGGGTTTCGACTACGCTCAGAATTGC
GTCAGTCAAGTTCGATCTGGTCCTTGCTATTGCACCCGTTCTCCGATTACGAGTTTCATTTAAATCATGT
GAGCAAAAGGCCAGCAAAAGGCCAGGAACCGTAAAAAGGCCGCGTTGCTGGCGTTTTTCCATAGGCTCCG
CCCCCCTGACGAGCATCACAAAAATCGACGCTCAAGTCAGAGGTGGCGAAACCCGACAGGACTATAAAGA
TACCAGGCGTTTCCCCCTGGAAGCTCCCTCGTGCGCTCTCCTGTTCCGACCCTGCCGCTTACCGGATACC
TGTCCGCCTTTCTCCCTTCGGGAAGCGTGGCGCTTTCTCATAGCTCACGCTGTAGGTATCTCAGTTCGGT
GTAGGTCGTTCGCTCCAAGCTGGGCTGTGTGCACGAACCCCCCGTTCAGCCCGACCGCTGCGCCTTATCC
GGTAACTATCGTCTTGAGTCCAACCCGGTAAGACACGACTTATCGCCACTGGCAGCAGCCACTGGTAACA
GGATTAGCAGAGCGAGGTATGTAGGCGGTGCTACAGAGTTCTTGAAGTGGTGGCCTAACTACGGCTACAC
TAGAAGAACAGTATTTGGTATCTGCGCTCTGCTGAAGCCAGTTACCTTCGGAAAAAGAGTTGGTAGCTCT
TGATCCGGCAAACAAACCACCGCTGGTAGCGGTGGTTTTTTTGTTTGCAAGCAGCAGATTACGCGCAGAA
AAAAAGGATCTCAA
